>Addgene plasmid #39151 | BDH2 | depositor partial sequence | sequence record 49202 | BDH2 sequence 814 bps
ATGCACCATCATCATCATCATTCTTCTGGTGTAGATCTGGGTACCGAGAACCTGTACTTCCAATCCATGC
TGGATGGCAAAGTCATCATTCTGACCGCGGCAGCCCAGGGCATCGGCCAGGCAGCGGCATTAGCGTTCGC
GCGCGAAGGTGCGAAAGTTATTGCCACCGATATTAACGAGTCAAAACTGCAGGAACTGGAAAAATATCCG
GGTATTCAGACCCGTGTGCTGGATGTCACTAAAAAAAAACAGATTGATCAGTTCGCGAACGAAGTGGAAC
GTTTAGATGTTCTGTTTAACGTTGCGGGCTTTGTTCATCACGGCACTGTGCTGGACTGTGAAGAAAAAGA
CTGGGACTTTAGTATGAACCTGAATGTTCGTTCCATGTATCTGATGATCAAAGCCTTCCTGCCAAAAATG
CTGGCGCAGAAAAGCGGCAATATTATCAACATGTCCAGTGTGGCGAGCTCGGTAAAAGGCGTCGTGAATC
GTTGTGTCTACAGCACTACGAAAGCGGCAGTGATTGGTCTGACCAAATCTGTGGCCGCGGATTTTATCCA
GCAGGGCATTCGTTGCAATTGCGTGTGCCCGGGTACCGTTGATACCCCGTCGCTGCAGGAACGCATTCAG
GCCCGCGGTAACCCTGAAGAAGCCCGTAACGACTTCTTAAAACGCCAGAAAACCGGCCGTTTTGCGACGG
CGGAAGAAATCGCAATGCTGTGTGTGTATCTGGCATCTGATGAATCCGCGTACGTGACCGGCAATCCCGT
GATTATTGACGGCGGTTGGTCACTGTGACAGTAAAGGTGGATAC
