>Addgene plasmid #39151 | BDH2 | addgene partial sequence | sequence record 52524 | T7_term
GTTAGCAGCCGGATCTCAGTGGTGGTGGTGGTGGTGCTCGAGTGCGGCCGCAAGCTTGTCGACGGAGCTC
GAATTCGGATCCGTATCCACCTTTACTGTCACAGTGACCAACCGCCGTCAATAATCACGGGATTGCCGGT
CACGTACGCGGATTCATCAGATGCCAGATACACACACAGCATTGCGATTTCTTCCGCCGTCGCAAAACGG
CCGGTTTTCTGGCGTTTTAAGAAGTCGTTACGGGCTTCTTCAGGGTTACCGCGGGCCTGAATGCGTTCCT
GCAGCGACGGGGTATCAACGGTACCCGGGCACACGCAATTGCAACGAATGCCCTGCTGGATAAAATCCGC
GGCCACAGATTTGGTCAGACCAATCACTGCCGCTTTCGTAGTGCTGTAGACACAACGATTCACGACGCCT
TTTACCGAGCTCGCCACACTGGACATGTTGATAATATTGCCGCTTTTCTGCGCCAGCATTTTTGGCAGGA
AGGCTTTGATCATCAGATACATGGAACGAACATTCAGGTTCATACTAAAGTCCCAGTCTTTTTCTTCACA
GTCCAGCACAGTGCCGTGATGAACAAAGCCCGCAACGTTAAACAGAACATCTAAACGTTCCACTTCGTTC
GCGAACTGATCAATCTGTTTTTTTTTAGTGACATCCAGCACACGGGTCTGAATACCCGGATATTTTTCCA
GTTCCTGCAGTTTTGACTCGTTAATATCGGTGGCAATAACTTTCGCACCTTCGCGCGCGAACGCTAATGC
CGCTGCCTGGCCGATGCCCTGGGCTGCCGCGGTCAGAATGATGACTTTGCCATCCAGCATGGATTGGAAG
TACAGGTTCTCGGTACCCAGATCTACACCAGAAGAATGATGATGATGATGGTGCATATGTATATCTCCTT
CTTTAAAGTTTAAACAAA
