>Addgene plasmid #39151 | BDH2 | addgene partial sequence | sequence record 52525 | T7 5'-TAATACGACTCACTATAGGG-3'
TGAATATTTTGTTTACTTTAAGAAGGAGATATACATATGCACCATCATCATCATCATTCTTCTGGTGTAG
ATCTGGGTACCGAGAACCTGTACTTCCAATCCATGCTGGATGGCAAAGTCATCATTCTGACCGCGGCAGC
CCAGGGCATCGGCCAGGCAGCGGCATTAGCGTTCGCGCGCGAAGGTGCGAAAGTTATTGCCACCGATATT
AACGAGTCAAAACTGCAGGAACTGGAAAAATATCCGGGTATTCAGACCCGTGTGCTGGATGTCACTAAAA
AAAAACAGATTGATCAGTTCGCGAACGAAGTGGAACGTTTAGATGTTCTGTTTAACGTTGCGGGCTTTGT
TCATCACGGCACTGTGCTGGACTGTGAAGAAAAAGACTGGGACTTTAGTATGAACCTGAATGTTCGTTCC
ATGTATCTGATGATCAAAGCCTTCCTGCCAAAAATGCTGGCGCAGAAAAGCGGCAATATTATCAACATGT
CCAGTGTGGCGAGCTCGGTAAAAGGCGTCGTGAATCGTTGTGTCTACAGCACTACGAAAGCGGCAGTGAT
TGGTCTGACCAAATCTGTGGCCGCGGATTTTATCCAGCAGGGCATTCGTTGCAATTGCGTGTGCCCGGGT
ACCGTTGATACCCCGTCGCTGCAGGAACGCATTCAGGCCCGCGGTAACCCTGAAGAAGCCCGTAACGACT
TCTTAAAACGCCAGAAAACCGGCCGTTTTGCGACGGCGGAAGAAATCGCAATGCTGTGTGTGTATCTGGC
ATCTGATGAATCCGCGTACGTGACCGGCAATCCCGTGATTATTGACGGCGGTTGGTCACTGTGACAGTAA
AGGTGGATACGGATCCGAATTCGAGCTCCGTCGACAAGC
