[The description below was written by a language model from this plasmid's Addgene catalogue record.]
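Description:
BDH2 is a bacterial expression plasmid built on the pLIC-SGC1 backbone from the SGC, a vector designed for ligation-independent cloning of targets intended for recombinant protein production in E. coli. It is selected with ampicillin and is recorded as low copy. The record does not name the origin of replication, and no feature table is provided, so the backbone elements cannot be described in detail. The promoter is also not stated explicitly. However, the listed sequencing primers (T7 forward and T7 terminator) imply that the insert sits between T7 promoter and terminator elements, the usual arrangement for inducible expression in strains that supply T7 RNA polymerase.

The insert is an approximately 814 bp, codon-optimized sequence encoding human BDH2, also known as DHRS6, a member of the short-chain dehydrogenase/reductase (SDR) family. It carries an N-terminal His tag followed by a TEV protease cleavage site. The His tag allows purification by immobilized metal affinity chromatography, and TEV digestion can then remove the tag to leave near-native protein. The stated purpose is bacterial expression for structure determination, and the record links the construct to a deposited PDB structure. As is common for structural genomics constructs, the record cautions that the insert may not be the full open reading frame, so the boundaries may have been trimmed to favour soluble, crystallizable protein. Anyone needing the complete coding sequence should check the construct boundaries first.
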