Addgene plasmid #39151: BDH2
Purpose: Bacterial expression for structure determination; may not be full ORF
Depositing lab: Nicola Burgess-Brown. Depositing organization: University of Oxford.
Backbone
  Vector backbone: pLIC-SGC1
  Backbone manufacturer: SGC
  Vector type: Bacterial Expression
Growth in bacteria
  Bacterial resistance: Ampicillin, 100 μg/mL
  Growth temperature: 37°C
  Growth strain: Mach1
  Copy number: Low Copy
Gene/Insert
  Gene/Insert name: BDH2 (alt names: dehydrogenase/reductase (SDR family) member 6 (aka BDH2, DHRS6; EFA6R; UCPA-OR; UNQ6308; FLJ13261; PRO20933); PDB:2AG5)
  Species: H. sapiens (human)
  Insert size (bp): 814
  Mutation: codon-optimized
  Entrez Gene: BDH2 (a.k.a. DHRS6, EFA6R, PRO20933, SDR15C1, UCPA-OR, UNQ6308)
  Tag / fusion protein: His Tev (N terminal on insert)
  Cloning method: Ligation Independent Cloning
  Sequencing primers: 5′ T7; 3′ T7-term
Terms and licenses: Academic/Nonprofit Terms; Industry Terms: Not Available to Industry
How to cite: BDH2 was a gift from Nicola Burgess-Brown (Addgene plasmid # 39151 ; http://n2t.net/addgene:39151 ; RRID:Addgene_39151)
